>Addgene plasmid #100103 | pSN16 | depositor full sequence | sequence record 190634 | pSN16 sequence 8637 bps
CAGGTGGCACTTTTCGGGGAAATGTGCGCGGAACCCCTATTTGTTTATTTTTCTAAATACATTCAAATAT
GTATCCGCTCATGAGACAATAACCCTGATAAATGCTTCAATAATATTGAAAAAGGAAGAGTATGAGTATT
CAACATTTCCGTGTCGCCCTTATTCCCTTTTTTGCGGCATTTTGCCTTCCTGTTTTTGCTCACCCAGAAA
CGCTGGTGAAAGTAAAAGATGCTGAAGATCAGTTGGGTGCACGAGTGGGTTACATCGAACTGGATCTCAA
CAGCGGTAAGATCCTTGAGAGTTTTCGCCCCGAAGAACGTTTTCCAATGATGAGCACTTTTAAAGTTCTG
CTATGTGGCGCGGTATTATCCCGTATTGACGCCGGGCAAGAGCAACTCGGTCGCCGCATACACTATTCTC
AGAATGACTTGGTTGAGTACTCACCAGTCACAGAAAAGCATCTTACGGATGGCATGACAGTAAGAGAATT
ATGCAGTGCTGCCATAACCATGAGTGATAACACTGCGGCCAACTTACTTCTGACAACGATCGGAGGACCG
AAGGAGCTAACCGCTTTTTTGCACAACATGGGGGATCATGTAACTCGCCTTGATCGTTGGGAACCGGAGC
TGAATGAAGCCATACCAAACGACGAGCGTGACACCACGATGCCTGTAGCAATGGCAACAACGTTGCGCAA
ACTATTAACTGGCGAACTACTTACTCTAGCTTCCCGGCAACAATTAATAGACTGGATGGAGGCGGATAAA
GTTGCAGGACCACTTCTGCGCTCGGCCCTTCCGGCTGGCTGGTTTATTGCTGATAAATCTGGAGCCGGTG
AGCGTGGGTCTCGCGGTATCATTGCAGCACTGGGGCCAGATGGTAAGCCCTCCCGTATCGTAGTTATCTA
CACGACGGGGAGTCAGGCAACTATGGATGAACGAAATAGACAGATCGCTGAGATAGGTGCCTCACTGATT
AAGCATTGGTAACTGTCAGACCAAGTTTACTCATATATACTTTAGATTGATTTAAAACTTCATTTTTAAT
TTAAAAGGATCTAGGTGAAGATCCTTTTTGATAATCTCATGACCAAAATCCCTTAACGTGAGTTTTCGTT
CCACTGAGCGTCAGACCCCGTAGAAAAGATCAAAGGATCTTCTTGAGATCCTTTTTTTCTGCGCGTAATC
TGCTGCTTGCAAACAAAAAAACCACCGCTACCAGCGGTGGTTTGTTTGCCGGATCAAGAGCTACCAACTC
TTTTTCCGAAGGTAACTGGCTTCAGCAGAGCGCAGATACCAAATACTGTCCTTCTAGTGTAGCCGTAGTT
AGGCCACCACTTCAAGAACTCTGTAGCACCGCCTACATACCTCGCTCTGCTAATCCTGTTACCAGTGGCT
GCTGCCAGTGGCGATAAGTCGTGTCTTACCGGGTTGGACTCAAGACGATAGTTACCGGATAAGGCGCAGC
GGTCGGGCTGAACGGGGGGTTCGTGCACACAGCCCAGCTTGGAGCGAACGACCTACACCGAACTGAGATA
CCTACAGCGTGAGCTATGAGAAAGCGCCACGCTTCCCGAAGGGAGAAAGGCGGACAGGTATCCGGTAAGC
GGCAGGGTCGGAACAGGAGAGCGCACGAGGGAGCTTCCAGGGGGAAACGCCTGGTATCTTTATAGTCCTG
TCGGGTTTCGCCACCTCTGACTTGAGCGTCGATTTTTGTGATGCTCGTCAGGGGGGCGGAGCCTATGGAA
AAACGCCAGCAACGCGGCCTTTTTACGGTTCCTGGCCTTTTGCTGGCCTTTTGCTCACATGTTCTTTCCT
GCGTTATCCCCTGATTCTGTGGATAACCGTATTACCGCCTTTGAGTGAGCTGATACCGCTCGCCGCAGCC
GAACGACCGAGCGCAGCGAGTCAGTGAGCGAGGAAGCGGAAGAGCGCCCAATACGCAAACCGCCTCTCCC
CGCGCGTTGGCCGATTCATTAATGCAGCTGGCACGACAGGTTTCCCGACTGGAAAGCGGGCAGTGAGCGC
AACGCAATTAATGTGAGTTAGCTCACTCATTAGGCACCCCAGGCTTTACACTTTATGCTTCCGGCTCGTA
TGTTGTGTGGAATTGTGAGCGGATAACAATTTCACACAGGAAACAGCTATGACCATGATTACGCCAAGCG
CGCAATTAACCCTCACTAAAGGGAACAAAAGCTGGAGCTGCAAGCTTAATGTAGTCTTATGCAATACTCT
TGTAGTCTTGCAACATGGTAACGATGAGTTAGCAACATGCCTTACAAGGAGAGAAAAAGCACCGTGCATG
CCGATTGGTGGAAGTAAGGTGGTACGATCGTGCCTTATTAGGAAGGCAACAGACGGGTCTGACATGGATT
GGACGAACCACTGAATTGCCGCATTGCAGAGATATTGTATTTAAGTGCCTAGCTCGATACAATAAACGGG
TCTCTCTGGTTAGACCAGATCTGAGCCTGGGAGCTCTCTGGCTAACTAGGGAACCCACTGCTTAAGCCTC
AATAAAGCTTGCCTTGAGTGCTTCAAGTAGTGTGTGCCCGTCTGTTGTGTGACTCTGGTAACTAGAGATC
CCTCAGACCCTTTTAGTCAGTGTGGAAAATCTCTAGCAGTGGCGCCCGAACAGGGACCTGAAAGCGAAAG
GGAAACCAGAGCTCTCTCGACGCAGGACTCGGCTTGCTGAAGCGCGCACGGCAAGAGGCGAGGGGCGGCG
ACTGGTGAGTACGCCAAAAATTTTGACTAGCGGAGGCTAGAAGGAGAGAGATGGGTGCGAGAGCGTCAGT
ATTAAGCGGGGGAGAATTAGATCGCGATGGGAAAAAATTCGGTTAAGGCCAGGGGGAAAGAAAAAATATA
AATTAAAACATATAGTATGGGCAAGCAGGGAGCTAGAACGATTCGCAGTTAATCCTGGCCTGTTAGAAAC
ATCAGAAGGCTGTAGACAAATACTGGGACAGCTACAACCATCCCTTCAGACAGGATCAGAAGAACTTAGA
TCATTATATAATACAGTAGCAACCCTCTATTGTGTGCATCAAAGGATAGAGATAAAAGACACCAAGGAAG
CTTTAGACAAGATAGAGGAAGAGCAAAACAAAAGTAAGACCACCGCACAGCAAGCGGCCGCTGATCTTCA
GACCTGGAGGAGGAGATATGAGGGACAATTGGAGAAGTGAATTATATAAATATAAAGTAGTAAAAATTGA
ACCATTAGGAGTAGCACCCACCAAGGCAAAGAGAAGAGTGGTGCAGAGAGAAAAAAGAGCAGTGGGAATA
GGAGCTTTGTTCCTTGGGTTCTTGGGAGCAGCAGGAAGCACTATGGGCGCAGCCTCAATGACGCTGACGG
TACAGGCCAGACAATTATTGTCTGGTATAGTGCAGCAGCAGAACAATTTGCTGAGGGCTATTGAGGCGCA
ACAGCATCTGTTGCAACTCACAGTCTGGGGCATCAAGCAGCTCCAGGCAAGAATCCTGGCTGTGGAAAGA
TACCTAAAGGATCAACAGCTCCTGGGGATTTGGGGTTGCTCTGGAAAACTCATTTGCACCACTGCTGTGC
CTTGGAATGCTAGTTGGAGTAATAAATCTCTGGAACAGATTTGGAATCACACGACCTGGATGGAGTGGGA
CAGAGAAATTAACAATTACACAAGCTTAATACACTCCTTAATTGAAGAATCGCAAAACCAGCAAGAAAAG
AATGAACAAGAATTATTGGAATTAGATAAATGGGCAAGTTTGTGGAATTGGTTTAACATAACAAATTGGC
TGTGGTATATAAAATTATTCATAATGATAGTAGGAGGCTTGGTAGGTTTAAGAATAGTTTTTGCTGTACT
TTCTATAGTGAATAGAGTTAGGCAGGGATATTCACCATTATCGTTTCAGACCCACCTCCCAACCCCGAGG
GGACCCGACAGGCCCGAAGGAATAGAAGAAGAAGGTGGAGAGAGAGACAGAGACAGATCCATTCGATTAG
TGAACGGATCTCGACGGTATCGGTTAACTTTTAAAAGAAAAGGGGGGATTGGGGGGTACAGTGCAGGGGA
AAGAATAGTAGACATAATAGCAACAGACATACAAACTAAAGAATTACAAAAACAAATTACAAAAATTCAA
AATTTTATCGATCACGAGACTAGCCTCGAGAAGCTTGATATCGAATTCCCACGGGGTTGGGGTTGCGCCT
TTTCCAAGGCAGCCCTGGGTTTGCGCAGGGACGCGGCTGCTCTGGGCGTGGTTCCGGGAAACGCAGCGGC
GCCGACCCTGGGTCTCGCACATTCTTCACGTCCGTTCGCAGCGTCACCCGGATCTTCGCCGCTACCCTTG
TGGGCCCCCCGGCGACGCTTCCTGCTCCGCCCCTAAGTCGGGAAGGTTCCTTGCGGTTCGCGGCGTGCCG
GACGTGACAAACGGAAGCCGCACGTCTCACTAGTACCCTCGCAGACGGACAGCGCCAGGGAGCAATGGCA
GCGCGCCGACCGCGATGGGCTGTGGCCAATAGCGGCTGCTCAGCGGGGCGCGCCGAGAGCAGCGGCCGGG
AAGGGGCGGTGCGGGAGGCGGGGTGTGGGGCGGTAGTGTGGGCCCTGTTCCTGCCCGCGCGGTGTTCCGC
ATTCTGCAAGCCTCCGGAGCGCACGTCGGCAGTCGGCTCCCTCGTTGACCGAATCACCGACCTCTCTCCC
CAGGGGGATCCACCGGTATGGTGAGCAAGGGCGAGGAGCTGTTCACCGGGGTGGTGCCCATCCTGGTCGA
GCTGGACGGCGACGTAAACGGCCACAAGTTCAGCGTGTCCGGCGAGGGCGAGGGCGATGCCACCTACGGC
AAGCTGACCCTGAAGTTCATCTGCACCACCGGCAAGCTGCCCGTGCCCTGGCCCACCCTCGTGACCACCT
TCAGCTACGGCGTGCAGTGCTTCAGCCGCTACCCCGACCACATGAAGCAGCACGACTTCTTCAAGTCCGC
CATGCCCGAAGGCTACGTCCAGGAGCGCACCATCAGCTTCAAGGACGACGGCAACTACAAGACCCGCGCC
GAGGTGAAGTTCGAGGGCGACACCCTGGTGAACCGCATCGAGCTGAAGGGCATCGACTTCAAGGAGGACG
GCAACATCCTGGGGCACAAGCTGGAGTACAACTACAACAGCCACAACGTCTATATCACGGCCGACAAGCA
GAAGAACGGCATCAAGGCGAACTTCAAGATCCGCCACAACATCGAGGACGGCAGCGTGCAGCTCGCCGAC
CACTACCAGCAGAACACCCCCATCGGCGACGGCCCCGTGCTGCTGCCCGACAACCACTACCTGTTCATCC
AGTCCGCCCTGAGCAAAGACCCCAACGAGAAGCGCGATCACATGGTCCTGCTGGAGTTCGTGACCGCCGC
CGGGATCACTCACGGCATGGACGAGCTGTACAAGGGATCTGGAGCAACAAACTTCTCACTACTCAAACAA
GCAGGTGACGTGGAGGAGAATCCCGGCCCTATGGCGGGACACCTGGCTTCGGATTTCGCCTTCTCGCCCC
CTCCAGGTGGTGGAGGTGATGGGCCAGGGGGGCCGGAGCCGGGCTGGGTTGATCCTCGGACCTGGCTAAG
CTTCCAAGGCCCTCCTGGAGGGCCAGGAATCGGGCCGGGGGTTGGGCCAGGCTCTGAGGTGTGGGGGATT
CCCCCATGCCCCCCGCCGTATGAGTTCTGTGGGGGGATGGCGTACTGTGGGCCCCAGGTTGGAGTGGGGC
TAGTGCCCCAAGGCGGCTTGGAGACCTCTCAGCCTGAGGGTGAAGCAGGAGTCGGGGTGGAGAGCAACTC
CGATGGGGCCTCCCCGGAGCCCTGCACCGTCACCCCTGGTGCCGTGAAGCTGGAGAAGGAGAAGCTGGAG
CAAAACCCGGAGGAGTCCCAGGACATCAAAGCTCTGCAGAAAGAACTCGAGCAATTTGCCAAGCTCCTGA
AGCAGAAGAGGATCACCCTGGGATATACACAGGCCGATGTGGGGCTCACCCTGGGGGTTCTATTTGGGAA
GGTATTCAGCCAAACGACCATCTGCCGCTTTGAGGCTCTGCAGCTTAGCTTCAAGAACATGTGTAAGCTG
CGGCCCTTGCTGCAGAAGTGGGTGGAGGAAGCTGACAACAATGAAAATCTTCAGGAGATATGCAAAGCAG
AAACCCTCGTGCAGGCCCGAAAGAGAAAGCGAACCAGTATCGAGAACCGAGTGAGAGGCAACCTGGAGAA
TTTGTTCCTGCAGTGCCCGAAACCCACACTGCAGCAGATCAGCCACATCGCCCAGCAGCTTGGGCTCGAG
AAGGATGTGGTCCGAGTGTGGTTCTGTAACCGGCGCCAGAAGGGCAAGCGATCAAGCAGCGACTATGCAC
AACGAGAGGATTTTGAGGCTGCTGGGTCTCCTTTCTCAGGGGGACCAGTGTCCTTTCCTCTGGCCCCAGG
GCCCCATTTTGGTACCCCAGGCTATGGGAGCCCTCACTTCACTGCACTGTACTCCTCGGTCCCTTTCCCT
GAGGGGGAAGCCTTTCCCCCTGTCTCTGTCACCACTCTGGGCTCTCCCATGCATTCAAACCCGGCCGACG
CCCTTGACGATTTTGACTTAGACATGCTCCCAGCCGATGCCCTTGACGACTTTGACCTTGATATGCTGCC
TGCTGACGCTCTTGACGATTTTGACCTTGACATGCTCCCCGGGTAAGTCGACAATCAACCTCTGGATTAC
AAAATTTGTGAAAGATTGACTGGTATTCTTAACTATGTTGCTCCTTTTACGCTATGTGGATACGCTGCTT
TAATGCCTTTGTATCATGCTATTGCTTCCCGTATGGCTTTCATTTTCTCCTCCTTGTATAAATCCTGGTT
GCTGTCTCTTTATGAGGAGTTGTGGCCCGTTGTCAGGCAACGTGGCGTGGTGTGCACTGTGTTTGCTGAC
GCAACCCCCACTGGTTGGGGCATTGCCACCACCTGTCAGCTCCTTTCCGGGACTTTCGCTTTCCCCCTCC
CTATTGCCACGGCGGAACTCATCGCCGCCTGCCTTGCCCGCTGCTGGACAGGGGCTCGGCTGTTGGGCAC
TGACAATTCCGTGGTGTTGTCGGGGAAGCTGACGTCCTTTCCATGGCTGCTCGCCTGTGTTGCCACCTGG
ATTCTGCGCGGGACGTCCTTCTGCTACGTCCCTTCGGCCCTCAATCCAGCGGACCTTCCTTCCCGCGGCC
TGCTGCCGGCTCTGCGGCCTCTTCCGCGTCTTCGCCTTCGCCCTCAGACGAGTCGGATCTCCCTTTGGGC
CGCCTCCCCGCCTGGAATTCGAGCTCGGTACCTTTAAGACCAATGACTTACAAGGCAGCTGTAGATCTTA
GCCACTTTTTAAAAGAAAAGGGGGGACTGGAAGGGCTAATTCACTCCCAACGAAGACAAGATCTGCTTTT
TGCTTGTACTGGGTCTCTCTGGTTAGACCAGATCTGAGCCTGGGAGCTCTCTGGCTAACTAGGGAACCCA
CTGCTTAAGCCTCAATAAAGCTTGCCTTGAGTGCTTCAAGTAGTGTGTGCCCGTCTGTTGTGTGACTCTG
GTAACTAGAGATCCCTCAGACCCTTTTAGTCAGTGTGGAAAATCTCTAGCAGTAGTAGTTCATGTCATCT
TATTATTCAGTATTTATAACTTGCAAAGAAATGAATATCAGAGAGTGAGAGGAACTTGTTTATTGCAGCT
TATAATGGTTACAAATAAAGCAATAGCATCACAAATTTCACAAATAAAGCATTTTTTTCACTGCATTCTA
GTTGTGGTTTGTCCAAACTCATCAATGTATCTTATCATGTCTGGCTCTAGCTATCCCGCCCCTAACTCCG
CCCAGTTCCGCCCATTCTCCGCCCCATGGCTGACTAATTTTTTTTATTTATGCAGAGGCCGAGGCCGCCT
CGGCCTCTGAGCTATTCCAGAAGTAGTGAGGAGGCTTTTTTGGAGGCCTAGGCTTTTGCGTCGAGACGTA
CCCAATTCGCCCTATAGTGAGTCGTATTACGCGCGCTCACTGGCCGTCGTTTTACAACGTCGTGACTGGG
AAAACCCTGGCGTTACCCAACTTAATCGCCTTGCAGCACATCCCCCTTTCGCCAGCTGGCGTAATAGCGA
AGAGGCCCGCACCGATCGCCCTTCCCAACAGTTGCGCAGCCTGAATGGCGAATGGCGCG
[124 nt withheld, positions 8180-8303]
C
[91 nt withheld, positions 8305-8395]
A
[49 nt withheld, positions 8397-8445]
CCTTTGACGTTGGAGTCCACGTTCTTT
[37 nt withheld, positions 8473-8509]
ACCCTATCTCGGTCTATTCTTTTGATTTATAAGGGATTTTGCCGATTTCGGCCTATTGGTTAAAAAATGA
GCTGATTTAACAAAAATTTAACGCGAATTTTAACAAAATATTAACGTTTACAATTTCC
Features (pLannotate 1.2.2; 28 found; start..end, strand, type, name):
     27..131     +  promoter       AmpR promoter: bla
    132..992     +  CDS            AmpR: β-lactamase; bla; confers resistance to ampicillin, carbenicillin, and related antibiotics
   1163..1751    +  rep_origin     ori: high-copy-number ColE1/pMB1/pBR322/pUC origin of replication
   1934..2026    +  CDS            lacI (fragment): lac repressor; lacI; The lac repressor binds to the lac operator to inhibit transcription in E. coli. This inhibition can be relieved by adding lactose or isopropyl-β-D-thiogalactopyranoside (IPTG).
   2039..2060    +  protein_bind   CAP binding site: CAP binding activates transcription in the presence of cAMP. E. coli catabolite activator protein
   2075..2105    +  promoter       lac promoter: promoter for the E. coli lac operon
   2113..2129    +  protein_bind   lac operator: The lac repressor binds to the lac operator to inhibit transcription in E. coli. This inhibition can be relieved by adding lactose or isopropyl-β-D-thiogalactopyranoside (IPTG). lac repressor encoded by lacI
   2174..2192    +  promoter       T3 promoter: promoter for bacteriophage T3 RNA polymerase
   2220..2441    +  promoter       RSV promoter: Rous sarcoma virus enhancer/promoter
   2448..2628    +  LTR            5' LTR (truncated): truncated 5' long terminal repeat (LTR) from HIV-1
   2672..2797    +  misc_feature   HIV-1 Ψ: packaging signal of human immunodeficiency virus type 1
   2781..3144    +  CDS            HIV-1 gag (fragment): gag protein from human immunodeficiency virus 1; gag
   3239..3575    +  ncRNA          RRE: Accession: RF00036 - HIV Rev response element
   3900..4000    +  CDS            Rev (fragment): human immunodeficiency virus 1 (HIV-1) Rev protein; rev; enhances nuclear export of unspliced and incompletely spliced viral mRNAs
   4019..4136    +  misc_feature   cPPT/CTS: central polypurine tract and central termination sequence of HIV-1
   4156..4179    -  misc_feature   MCS (fragment): pBluescript multiple cloning site
   4183..4693    +  promoter       hPGK promoter: human phosphoglycerate kinase 1 promoter
   4708..5424    +  CDS            PA-GFP: photoactivatable GFP variant (Patterson et al., 2002) mammalian codon-optimized
   5491..6570    +  CDS            POU5F1: PO5F1_HUMAN - Also known as OCT3, OCT4, OTF3. Experimental evidence at protein level: Swiss-Prot protein existence level 1. Transcription factor that binds to the octamer motif (5'- ATTTGCAT-3'). Forms a trimeric complex with SOX2 or SOX15 on DNA and controls the expression of a number of genes involved in embryonic development such as YES1, FGF4, UTF1 and ZFP206. Critical for early embryogenesis and for embryonic stem cell pluripotency. From Homo sapiens (Human).
   6577..6687    +  CDS            VP48: 3 tandem repeats of the minimal activation domain of herpes simplex virus VP16 (Cheng et al., 2013)
   6703..7291    +  misc_feature   WPRE: woodchuck hepatitis virus posttranscriptional regulatory element
   7308..7376    +  CDS            nef (fragment): NEF_HV1Z2 - Experimental evidence at protein level: Swiss-Prot protein existence level 1. Extracellular Nef protein targets CD4(+) T-lymphocytes for apoptosis by interacting with CXCR4 surface receptors. From Human immunodeficiency virus type 1 group M subtype D (isolate Z2/CDC-Z34) (HIV-1).
   7378..7611    +  LTR            3' LTR (ΔU3): self-inactivating 3' long terminal repeat (LTR) from HIV-1
   7683..7804    +  polyA_signal   SV40 poly(A) signal: SV40 polyadenylation signal
   7823..7958    +  rep_origin     SV40 ori: SV40 origin of replication
   7991..8009    -  promoter       T7 promoter: promoter for bacteriophage T7 RNA polymerase
   8017..8172    +  CDS            lacZα (fragment): LacZα fragment of β-galactosidase; lacZ fragment
   8180..8635    +  rep_origin     f1 ori (sequence partly withheld): f1 bacteriophage origin of replication; arrow indicates direction of (+) strand synthesis
