>Addgene plasmid #100103 | pSN16 | addgene full sequence | sequence record 193457 | Addgene NGS Result
GGGGTTGGGGTTGCGCCTTTTCCAAGGCAGCCCTGGGTTTGCGCAGGGACGCGGCTGCTCTGGGCGTGGT
TCCGGGAAACGCAGCGGCGCCGACCCTGGGTCTCGCACATTCTTCACGTCCGTTCGCAGCGTCACCCGGA
TCTTCGCCGCTACCCTTGTGGGCCCCCCGGCGACGCTTCCTGCTCCGCCCCTAAGTCGGGAAGGTTCCTT
GCGGTTCGCGGCGTGCCGGACGTGACAAACGGAAGCCGCACGTCTCACTAGTACCCTCGCAGACGGACAG
CGCCAGGGAGCAATGGCAGCGCGCCGACCGCGATGGGCTGTGGCCAATAGCGGCTGCTCAGCAGGGCGCG
CCGAGAGCAGCGGCCGGGAAGGGGCGGTGCGGGAGGCGGGGTGTGGGGCGGTAGTGTGGGCCCTGTTCCT
GCCCGCGCGGTGTTCCGCATTCTGCAAGCCTCCGGAGCGCACGTCGGCAGTCGGCTCCCTCGTTGACCGA
ATCACCGACCTCTCTCCCCAGGGGGATCCACCGGTATGGTGAGCAAGGGCGAGGAGCTGTTCACCGGGGT
GGTGCCCATCCTGGTCGAGCTGGACGGCGACGTAAACGGCCACAAGTTCAGCGTGTCCGGCGAGGGCGAG
GGCGATGCCACCTACGGCAAGCTGACCCTGAAGTTCATCTGCACCACCGGCAAGCTGCCCGTGCCCTGGC
CCACCCTCGTGACCACCTTCAGCTACGGCGTGCAGTGCTTCAGCCGCTACCCCGACCACATGAAGCAGCA
CGACTTCTTCAAGTCCGCCATGCCCGAAGGCTACGTCCAGGAGCGCACCATCAGCTTCAAGGACGACGGC
AACTACAAGACCCGCGCCGAGGTGAAGTTCGAGGGCGACACCCTGGTGAACCGCATCGAGCTGAAGGGCA
TCGACTTCAAGGAGGACGGCAACATCCTGGGGCACAAGCTGGAGTACAACTACAACAGCCACAACGTCTA
TATCACGGCCGACAAGCAGAAGAACGGCATCAAGGCGAACTTCAAGATCCGCCACAACATCGAGGACGGC
AGCGTGCAGCTCGCCGACCACTACCAGCAGAACACCCCCATCGGCGACGGCCCCGTGCTGCTGCCCGACA
ACCACTACCTGTTCATCCAGTCCGCCCTGAGCAAAGACCCCAACGAGAAGCGCGATCACATGGTCCTGCT
GGAGTTCGTGACCGCCGCCGGGATCACTCACGGCATGGACGAGCTGTACAAGGGATCTGGAGCAACAAAC
TTCTCACTACTCAAACAAGCAGGTGACGTGGAGGAGAATCCCGGCCCTATGGCGGGACACCTGGCTTCGG
ATTTCGCCTTCTCGCCCCCTCCAGGTGGTGGAGGTGATGGGCCAGGGGGGCCGGAGCCGGGCTGGGTTGA
TCCTCGGACCTGGCTAAGCTTCCAAGGCCCTCCTGGAGGGCCAGGAATCGGGCCGGGGGTTGGGCCAGGC
TCTGAGGTGTGGGGGATTCCCCCATGCCCCCCGCCGTATGAGTTCTGTGGGGGGATGGCGTACTGTGGGC
CCCAGGTTGGAGTGGGGCTAGTGCCCCAAGGCGGCTTGGAGACCTCTCAGCCTGAGGGTGAAGCAGGAGT
CGGGGTGGAGAGCAACTCCGATGGGGCCTCCCCGGAGCCCTGCACCGTCACCCCTGGTGCCGTGAAGCTG
GAGAAGGAGAAGCTGGAGCAAAACCCGGAGGAGTCCCAGGACATCAAAGCTCTGCAGAAAGAACTCGAGC
AATTTGCCAAGCTCCTGAAGCAGAAGAGGATCACCCTGGGATATACACAGGCCGATGTGGGGCTCACCCT
GGGGGTTCTATTTGGGAAGGTATTCAGCCAAACGACCATCTGCCGCTTTGAGGCTCTGCAGCTTAGCTTC
AAGAACATGTGTAAGCTGCGGCCCTTGCTGCAGAAGTGGGTGGAGGAAGCTGACAACAATGAAAATCTTC
AGGAGATATGCAAAGCAGAAACCCTCGTGCAGGCCCGAAAGAGAAAGCGAACCAGTATCGAGAACCGAGT
GAGAGGCAACCTGGAGAATTTGTTCCTGCAGTGCCCGAAACCCACACTGCAGCAGATCAGCCACATCGCC
CAGCAGCTTGGGCTCGAGAAGGATGTGGTCCGAGTGTGGTTCTGTAACCGGCGCCAGAAGGGCAAGCGAT
CAAGCAGCGACTATGCACAACGAGAGGATTTTGAGGCTGCTGGGTCTCCTTTCTCAGGGGGACCAGTGTC
CTTTCCTCTGGCCCCAGGGCCCCATTTTGGTACCCCAGGCTATGGGAGCCCTCACTTCACTGCACTGTAC
TCCTCGGTCCCTTTCCCTGAGGGGGAAGCCTTTCCCCCTGTCTCTGTCACCACTCTGGGCTCTCCCATGC
ATTCAAACCCGGCCGACGCCCTTGACGATTTTGACTTAGACATGCTCCCAGCCGATGCCCTTGACGACTT
TGACCTTGATATGCTGCCTGCTGACGCTCTTGACGATTTTGACCTTGACATGCTCCCCGGGTAAGTCGAC
AATCAACCTCTGGATTACAAAATTTGTGAAAGATTGACTGGTATTCTTAACTATGTTGCTCCTTTTACGC
TATGTGGATACGCTGCTTTAATGCCTTTGTATCATGCTATTGCTTCCCGTATGGCTTTCATTTTCTCCTC
CTTGTATAAATCCTGGTTGCTGTCTCTTTATGAGGAGTTGTGGCCCGTTGTCAGGCAACGTGGCGTGGTG
TGCACTGTGTTTGCTGACGCAACCCCCACTGGTTGGGGCATTGCCACCACCTGTCAGCTCCTTTCCGGGA
CTTTCGCTTTCCCCCTCCCTATTGCCACGGCGGAACTCATCGCCGCCTGCCTTGCCCGCTGCTGGACAGG
GGCTCGGCTGTTGGGCACTGACAATTCCGTGGTGTTGTCGGGGAAGCTGACGTCCTTTCCATGGCTGCTC
GCCTGTGTTGCCACCTGGATTCTGCGCGGGACGTCCTTCTGCTACGTCCCTTCGGCCCTCAATCCAGCGG
ACCTTCCTTCCCGCGGCCTGCTGCCGGCTCTGCGGCCTCTTCCGCGTCTTCGCCTTCGCCCTCAGACGAG
TCGGATCTCCCTTTGGGCCGCCTCCCCGCCTGGAATTCGAGCTCGGTACCTTTAAGACCAATGACTTACA
AGGCAGCTGTAGATCTTAGCCACTTTTTAAAAGAAAAGGGGGGACTGGAAGGGCTAATTCACTCCCAACG
AAGACAAGATATCCTGCTAGCTCCGGATCCGGACCTGTACTGGGTCTCTCTGGTTAGACCAGATCTGAGC
CTGGGAGCTCTCTGGCTAACTAGGGAACCCACTGCTTAAGCCTCAATAAAGCTTGCCTTGAGTGCTTCAA
GTAGTGTGTGCCCGTCTGTTGTGTGACTCTGGTAACTAGAGATCCCTCAGACCCTTTTAGTCAGTGTGGA
AAATCTCTAGCAGTAGTAGTTCATGTCATCTTATTATTCAGTATTTATAACTTGCAAAGAAATGAATATC
AGAGAGTGAGAGGAACTTGTTTATTGCAGCTTATAATGGTTACAAATAAAGCAATAGCATCACAAATTTC
ACAAATAAAGCATTTTTTTCACTGCATTCTAGTTGTGGTTTGTCCAAACTCATCAATGTATCTTATCATG
TCTGGCTCTAGCTATCCCGCCCCTAACTCCGCCCAGTTCCGCCCATTCTCCGCCCCATGGCTGACTAATT
TTTTTTATTTATGCAGAGGCCGAGGCCGCCTCGGCCTCTGAGCTATTCCAGAAGTAGTGAGGAGGCTTTT
TTGGAGGCCTAGGGACGTACCCAATTCGCCCTATAGTGAGTCGTATTACGCGCGCTCACTGGCCGTCGTT
TTACAACGTCGTGACTGGGAAAACCCTGGCGTTACCCAACTTAATCGCCTTGCAGCACATCCCCCTTTCG
CCAGCTGGCGTAATAGCGAAGAGGCCCGCACCGATCGCCCTTCCCAACAGTTGCGCAGCCTGAATGGCGA
ATGGG
[124 nt withheld, positions 3996-4119]
C
[91 nt withheld, positions 4121-4211]
A
[49 nt withheld, positions 4213-4261]
CCTTTGACGTTGGAGTCCACGTTCTTT
[37 nt withheld, positions 4289-4325]
ACCCTATCTCGGTCTATTCTTTTGATTTATAAGGGATTTTGCCGATTTCGGCCTATTGGTTAAAAAATGA
GCTGATTTAACAAAAATTTAACGCGAATTTTAACAAAATATTAACGCTTACAATTTAGGTGGCACTTTTC
GGGGAAATGTGCGCGGAACCCCTATTTGTTTATTTTTCTAAATACATTCAAATATGTATCCGCTCATGAG
ACAATAACCCTGATAAATGCTTCAATAATATTGAAAAAGGAAGAGTATGAGTATTCAACATTTCCGTGTC
GCCCTTATTCCCTTTTTTGCGGCATTTTGCCTTCCTGTTTTTGCTCACCCAGAAACGCTGGTGAAAGTAA
AAGATGCTGAAGATCAGTTGGGTGCACGAGTGGGTTACATCGAACTGGATCTCAACAGCGGTAAGATCCT
TGAGAGTTTTCGCCCCGAAGAACGTTTTCCAATGATGAGCACTTTTAAAGTTCTGCTATGTGGCGCGGTA
TTATCCCGTATTGACGCCGGGCAAGAGCAACTCGGTCGCCGCATACACTATTCTCAGAATGACTTGGTTG
AGTACTCACCAGTCACAGAAAAGCATCTTACGGATGGCATGACAGTAAGAGAATTATGCAGTGCTGCCAT
AACCATGAGTGATAACACTGCGGCCAACTTACTTCTGACAACGATCGGAGGACCGAAGGAGCTAACCGCT
TTTTTGCACAACATGGGGGATCATGTAACTCGCCTTGATCGTTGGGAACCGGAGCTGAATGAAGCCATAC
CAAACGACGAGCGTGACACCACGATGCCTGTAGCAATGGCAACAACGTTGCGCAAACTATTAACTGGCGA
ACTACTTACTCTAGCTTCCCGGCAACAATTAATAGACTGGATGGAGGCGGATAAAGTTGCAGGACCACTT
CTGCGCTCGGCCCTTCCGGCTGGCTGGTTTATTGCTGATAAATCTGGAGCCGGTGAGCGTGGGTCTCGCG
GTATCATTGCAGCACTGGGGCCAGATGGTAAGCCCTCCCGTATCGTAGTTATCTACACGACGGGGAGTCA
GGCAACTATGGATGAACGAAATAGACAGATCGCTGAGATAGGTGCCTCACTGATTAAGCATTGGTAACTG
TCAGACCAAGTTTACTCATATATACTTTAGATTGATTTAAAACTTCATTTTTAATTTAAAAGGATCTAGG
TGAAGATCCTTTTTGATAATCTCATGACCAAAATCCCTTAACGTGAGTTTTCGTTCCACTGAGCGTCAGA
CCCCGTAGAAAAGATCAAAGGATCTTCTTGAGATCCTTTTTTTCTGCGCGTAATCTGCTGCTTGCAAACA
AAAAAACCACCGCTACCAGCGGTGGTTTGTTTGCCGGATCAAGAGCTACCAACTCTTTTTCCGAAGGTAA
CTGGCTTCAGCAGAGCGCAGATACCAAATACTGTTCTTCTAGTGTAGCCGTAGTTAGGCCACCACTTCAA
GAACTCTGTAGCACCGCCTACATACCTCGCTCTGCTAATCCTGTTACCAGTGGCTGCTGCCAGTGGCGAT
AAGTCGTGTCTTACCGGGTTGGACTCAAGACGATAGTTACCGGATAAGGCGCAGCGGTCGGGCTGAACGG
GGGGTTCGTGCACACAGCCCAGCTTGGAGCGAACGACCTACACCGAACTGAGATACCTACAGCGTGAGCT
ATGAGAAAGCGCCACGCTTCCCGAAGGGAGAAAGGCGGACAGGTATCCGGTAAGCGGCAGGGTCGGAACA
GGAGAGCGCACGAGGGAGCTTCCAGGGGGAAACGCCTGGTATCTTTATAGTCCTGTCGGGTTTCGCCACC
TCTGACTTGAGCGTCGATTTTTGTGATGCTCGTCAGGGGGGCGGAGCCTATGGAAAAACGCCAGCAACGC
GGCCTTTTTACGGTTCCTGGCCTTTTGCTGGCCTTTTGCTCACATGTTCTTTCCTGCGTTATCCCCTGAT
TCTGTGGATAACCGTATTACCGCCTTTGAGTGAGCTGATACCGCTCGCCGCAGCCGAACGACCGAGCGCA
GCGAGTCAGTGAGCGAGGAAGCGGAAGAGCGCCCAATACGCAAACCGCCTCTCCCCGCGCGTTGGCCGAT
TCATTAATGCAGCTGGCACGACAGGTTTCCCGACTGGAAAGCGGGCAGTGAGCGCAACGCAATTAATGTG
AGTTAGCTCACTCATTAGGCACCCCAGGTTTTACACTTTATGCTTCCGGCTCGTATGTTGTGTGGAATTG
TGAGCGGATAACAATTTCACACAGGAAACAGCTATGACCATGATTACGCCAAGCGCGCAATTAACCCTCA
CTAAAGGGAACAAAAGCTGGAGCTGCAAGCTTAATGTAGTCTTATGCAATACTCTTGTAGTCTTGCAACA
TGGTAACGATGAGTTAGCAACATGCCTTACAAGGAGAGAAAAAGCACCGTGCATGCCGATTGGTGGAAGT
AAGGTGGTACGATCGTGCCTTATTAGGAAGGCAACAGACGGGTCTGACATGGATTGGACGAACCACTGAA
TTGCCGCATTGCAGAGATATTGTATTTAAGTGCCTAGCTCGATACATAAACGGGTCTCTCTGGTTAGACC
AGATCTGAGCCTGGGAGCTCTCTGGCTAACTAGGGAACCCACTGCTTAAGCCTCAATAAAGCTTGCCTTG
AGTGCTTCAAGTAGTGTGTGCCCGTCTGTTGTGTGACTCTGGTAACTAGAGATCCCTCAGACCCTTTTAG
TCAGTGTGGAAAATCTCTAGCAGTGGCGCCCGAACAGGGACTTGAAAGCGAAAGGGAAACCAGAGGAGCT
CTCTCGACGCAGGACTCGGCTTGCTGAAGCGCGCACGGCAAGAGGCGAGGGGCGGCGACTGGTGAGTACG
CCAAAAATTTTGACTAGCGGAGGCTAGAAGGAGAGAGATGGGTGCGAGAGCGTCAGTATTAAGCGGGGGA
GAATTAGATCGCGATGGGAAAAAATTCGGTTAAGGCCAGGGGGAAAGAAAAAATATAAATTAAAACATAT
AGTATGGGCAAGCAGGGAGCTAGAACGATTCGCAGTTAATCCTGGCCTGTTAGAAACATCAGAAGGCTGT
AGACAAATACTGGGACAGCTACAACCATCCCTTCAGACAGGATCAGAAGAACTTAGATCATTATATAATA
CAGTAGCAACCCTCTATTGTGTGCATCAAAGGATAGAGATAAAAGACACCAAGGAAGCTTTAGACAAGAT
AGAGGAAGAGCAAAACAAAAGTAAGACCACCGCACAGCAAGCGGCCGCTGATCTTCAGACCTGGAGGAGG
AGATATGAGGGACAATTGGAGAAGTGAATTATATAAATATAAAGTAGTAAAAATTGAACCATTAGGAGTA
GCACCCACCAAGGCAAAGAGAAGAGTGGTGCAGAGAGAAAAAAGAGCAGTGGGAATAGGAGCTTTGTTCC
TTGGGTTCTTGGGAGCAGCAGGAAGCACTATGGGCGCAGCGTCAATGACGCTGACGGTACAGGCCAGACA
ATTATTGTCTGGTATAGTGCAGCAGCAGAACAATTTGCTGAGGGCTATTGAGGCGCAACAGCATCTGTTG
CAACTCACAGTCTGGGGCATCAAGCAGCTCCAGGCAAGAATCCTGGCTGTGGAAAGATACCTAAAGGATC
AACAGCTCCTGGGGATTTGGGGTTGCTCTGGAAAACTCATTTGCACCACTGCTGTGCCTTGGAATGCTAG
TTGGAGTAATAAATCTCTGGAACAGATTTGGAATCACACGACCTGGATGGAGTGGGACAGAGAAATTAAC
AATTACACAAGCTTAATACACTCCTTAATTGAAGAATCGCAAAACCAGCAAGAAAAGAATGAACAAGAAT
TATTGGAATTAGATAAATGGGCAAGTTTGTGGAATTGGTTTAACATAACAAATTGGCTGTGGTATATAAA
ATTATTCATAATGATAGTAGGAGGCTTGGTAGGTTTAAGAATAGTTTTTGCTGTACTTTCTATAGTGAAT
AGAGTTAGGCAGGGATATTCACCATTATCGTTTCAGACCCACCTCCCAACCCCGAGGGGACCCGACAGGC
CCGAAGGAATAGAAGAAGAAGGTGGAGAGAGAGACAGAGACAGATCCATTCGATTAGTGAACGGATCTCG
ACGGTATCGGTTAACTTTTAAAAGAAAAGGGGGGATTGGGGGGTACAGTGCAGGGGAAAGAATAGTAGAC
ATAATAGCAACAGACATACAAACTAAAGAATTACAAAAACAAATTACAAAAATTCAAAATTTTATCGATC
ACGAGACTAGCCTCGAGAAGCTTGATATCGAATTCCAC
Features (pLannotate 1.2.2; 28 found; start..end, strand, type, name):
      1..511     +  promoter       hPGK promoter: human phosphoglycerate kinase 1 promoter
    526..1242    +  CDS            PA-GFP: photoactivatable GFP variant (Patterson et al., 2002) mammalian codon-optimized
   1309..2388    +  CDS            POU5F1: PO5F1_HUMAN - Also known as OCT3, OCT4, OTF3. Experimental evidence at protein level: Swiss-Prot protein existence level 1. Transcription factor that binds to the octamer motif (5'- ATTTGCAT-3'). Forms a trimeric complex with SOX2 or SOX15 on DNA and controls the expression of a number of genes involved in embryonic development such as YES1, FGF4, UTF1 and ZFP206. Critical for early embryogenesis and for embryonic stem cell pluripotency. From Homo sapiens (Human).
   2395..2505    +  CDS            VP48: 3 tandem repeats of the minimal activation domain of herpes simplex virus VP16 (Cheng et al., 2013)
   2521..3109    +  misc_feature   WPRE: woodchuck hepatitis virus posttranscriptional regulatory element
   3126..3266    +  CDS            nef (fragment): NEF_HV1Z6 - Experimental evidence at protein level: Swiss-Prot protein existence level 1. Extracellular Nef protein targets CD4(+) T-lymphocytes for apoptosis by interacting with CXCR4 surface receptors. From Human immunodeficiency virus type 1 group M subtype D (isolate Z6) (HIV-1).
   3262..3442    +  LTR            5' LTR (truncated): truncated 5' long terminal repeat (LTR) from HIV-1
   3514..3635    +  polyA_signal   SV40 poly(A) signal: SV40 polyadenylation signal
   3654..3789    +  rep_origin     SV40 ori: SV40 origin of replication
   3810..3828    -  promoter       T7 promoter: promoter for bacteriophage T7 RNA polymerase
   3836..3991    +  CDS            lacZα (fragment): LacZα fragment of β-galactosidase; lacZ fragment
   3996..4424    +  rep_origin     f1 ori (sequence partly withheld): f1 bacteriophage origin of replication; arrow indicates direction of (+) strand synthesis
   4477..4581    +  promoter       AmpR promoter: bla
   4582..5442    +  CDS            AmpR: β-lactamase; bla; confers resistance to ampicillin, carbenicillin, and related antibiotics
   5613..6201    +  rep_origin     ori: high-copy-number ColE1/pMB1/pBR322/pUC origin of replication
   6384..6476    +  CDS            lacI (fragment): lac repressor; lacI; The lac repressor binds to the lac operator to inhibit transcription in E. coli. This inhibition can be relieved by adding lactose or isopropyl-β-D-thiogalactopyranoside (IPTG).
   6489..6510    +  protein_bind   CAP binding site: CAP binding activates transcription in the presence of cAMP. E. coli catabolite activator protein
   6525..6555    +  promoter       lac promoter: promoter for the E. coli lac operon
   6563..6579    +  protein_bind   lac operator: The lac repressor binds to the lac operator to inhibit transcription in E. coli. This inhibition can be relieved by adding lactose or isopropyl-β-D-thiogalactopyranoside (IPTG). lac repressor encoded by lacI
   6624..6642    +  promoter       T3 promoter: promoter for bacteriophage T3 RNA polymerase
   6670..6896    +  promoter       RSV promoter: Rous sarcoma virus enhancer/promoter
   6897..7077    +  LTR            5' LTR (truncated): truncated 5' long terminal repeat (LTR) from HIV-1
   7124..7249    +  misc_feature   HIV-1 Ψ: packaging signal of human immunodeficiency virus type 1
   7233..7596    +  CDS            HIV-1 gag (fragment): gag protein from human immunodeficiency virus 1; gag
   7742..7975    +  misc_feature   RRE: The Rev response element (RRE) of HIV-1 allows for Rev-dependent mRNA export from the nucleus to the cytoplasm.
   8352..8452    +  CDS            Rev (fragment): human immunodeficiency virus 1 (HIV-1) Rev protein; rev; enhances nuclear export of unspliced and incompletely spliced viral mRNAs
   8471..8588    +  misc_feature   cPPT/CTS: central polypurine tract and central termination sequence of HIV-1
   8608..8631    -  misc_feature   MCS (fragment): pBluescript multiple cloning site
