[The description below was written by a language model from this plasmid's Addgene catalogue record and pLannotate feature annotations shown in this document.]
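Description:
pSN16 is a lentiviral mammalian expression plasmid built on the pLM-vexGFP-Oct4 backbone that delivers a chimeric human OCT4 (POU5F1) fused to a viral activation domain. It is propagated in E. coli through a high-copy ColE1/pUC-type origin with ampicillin selection (AmpR under its own bla promoter). It also retains pBluescript-derived remnants: an f1 origin, lacZα and lac promoter/operator fragments, and T3 and T7 promoters. Two sequence records, a depositor sequence and a sequencing-derived one of about 8.6 kb each, are annotated with the same set of parts in the same order, differing only in start position and minor annotation calls.

The viral genome is arranged as an RSV promoter-driven chimeric 5' LTR followed by the HIV-1 Ψ packaging signal, a gag fragment, the RRE for Rev-dependent export, and the cPPT/CTS. It ends in a 3' LTR that is annotated as ΔU3 (self-inactivating) in the depositor record, followed by an SV40 poly(A) signal and SV40 origin. Within this frame, an internal human PGK promoter drives a single open reading frame. First comes a GFP variant, catalogued as vexGFP; the automated annotation labels it PA-GFP, presumably by sequence similarity. According to the catalogue entry, it is joined by a P2A self-cleaving peptide to OCT4. OCT4 carries at its C-terminus a "strong" VP16 domain, annotated as three tandem repeats of the minimal VP16 activation domain (VP48). A WPRE downstream enhances transcript expression.

The fluorescent marker reports transduced cells, while the separately released OCT4-activator fusion tests whether OCT4 acts as a transcriptional activator, in the context of studies on reprogramming human fibroblasts.
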