Addgene plasmid #100103: pSN16
Purpose: expresses a chimeric OCT4-activator fusion
Depositing lab: Mark Ptashne. Depositing organization: Memorial Sloan-Kettering Cancer Center. Publication: OCT4 and SOX2 Work as Transcriptional Activators in Reprogramming Human Fibroblasts. Narayan S, Bryant G, Shah S, Berrozpe G, Ptashne M. Cell Rep. 2017 Aug 15;20(7):1585-1596. doi: 10.1016/j.celrep.2017.07.071. PubMed 28813671.
Backbone
  Vector backbone: pLM-vexGFP-Oct4
  Backbone manufacturer: Michel Sadelain (Addgene plasmid # 22240)
  Vector type: Mammalian Expression, Lentiviral
Growth in bacteria
  Bacterial resistance: Ampicillin, 100 μg/mL
  Growth temperature: 37°C
  Growth strain: NEB Stable
  Copy number: Unknown
Gene/Insert
  Gene/Insert name: vexGFP-P2A-OCT4 fused to a 'strong' VP16 domain
  Species: H. sapiens (human)
  Entrez Gene: POU5F1 (a.k.a. OCT3, OCT4, OCT4Borf1, OTF-3, OTF3, OTF4, Oct-3, Oct-4, Oct3/4)
  Cloning method: Ligation Independent Cloning
  Sequencing primers: 5′ unknown
Terms and licenses: Academic/Nonprofit Terms; Industry Terms: Not Available to Industry
How to cite: pSN16 was a gift from Mark Ptashne (Addgene plasmid # 100103 ; http://n2t.net/addgene:100103 ; RRID:Addgene_100103)
